>Addgene plasmid #217126 | pCMV-Tc1-3_Xt | addgene full sequence | sequence record 443015 | Addgene NGS Result
GACATTGATTATTGACTAGTTATTAATAGTAATCAATTACGGGGTCATTAGTTCATAGCCCATATATGGA
GTTCCGCGTTACATAACTTACGGTAAATGGCCCGCCTGGCTGACCGCCCAACGACCCCCGCCCATTGACG
TCAATAATGACGTATGTTCCCATAGTAACGCCAATAGGGACTTTCCATTGACGTCAATGGGTGGAGTATT
TACGGTAAACTGCCCACTTGGCAGTACATCAAGTGTATCATATGCCAAGTACGCCCCCTATTGACGTCAA
TGACGGTAAATGGCCCGCCTGGCATTATGCCCAGTACATGACCTTATGGGACTTTCCTACTTGGCAGTAC
ATCTACGTATTAGTCATCGCTATTACCATGGTGATGCGGTTTTGGCAGTACATCAATGGGCGTGGATAGC
GGTTTGACTCACGGGGATTTCCAAGTCTCCACCCCATTGACGTCAATGGGAGTTTGTTTTGGCACCAAAA
TCAACGGGACTTTCCAAAATGTCGTAACAACTCCGCCCCATTGACGCAAATGGGCGGTAGGCGTGTACGG
TGGGAGGTCTATATAAGCAGAGCTCTCTGGCTAACTAGAGAACCCACTGCTTACTGGCTTATCGAAATTA
ATACGACTCACTATAGGGAGACCCAAGCTTGGTACCGAGCTCGGATCCACTAGTAACGGCCGCCAGTGTG
CTGGAATTCGCCGCCACCATGGGCAAAACCAAAGAACTGAGCAAAGATGTGCGCGACAAAATTGTGGATC
TGCATAAAGCCGGCATGGGCTATAAAACCATCAGCAAGAAACTGGGCGAGAAGGTTACTACCGTGGGCGC
AATTGTGCGCAAATGGAAGGAACATAAGATGACCATCAACCGCCCTCGTAGCGGTGCACCTCGTAAAATA
AGCCCTCGTGGCGTGAGCATGATACTGCGCAAGGTGAAAAAACACCCGCGCACCACCCGTGAAGAACTGG
TGAACGATCTGAAACTGGCGGGCACCACCGTTACCAAAAAGACCATCGGCAACACCTTACATCGCAACGG
CCTGAAAAGCTGTCGCGCACGCAAAGTGCCGCTGTTAAAGAAGGCACACGTGCAGGCCCGTTTAAAATTC
GCCAACGAACATCTGAACGACAGCGTGAGCGATTGGGAAAAAGTGCTGTGGAGCGATGAAACCAAGATTG
AACTGTTTGGCATTAACAGCACCCGTTGCGTGTGGCGCAAAAAAAACGCGGCCTATGATCCGCAAAATAC
CGTGCCGACCGTGAAACATGGCGGCGGCAACATATTACTGTGGGGTTGCTTCAGCGCGAAAGGTACCGGT
CAGCTGATTCGCATTAACGGCAAGATGGATGGCGCCATGTATCGCGAAATCCTGAACGATAACCTGTTAC
CGAGCGCGCGCAAACTGAAAATGGGTCGCGGCTGGGTGTTTCAGCATGATAACGACCCGAAGCATACCGC
CAAAGCGACCAAAGAGTGGCTGAAAAAGAAACACATCAAGGTGATGGAATGGCCGAGCCAGAGCCCTGAT
TTAAACCCGATCGAGAACCTGTGGCGCGAACTGAAACTGCGTGTGGCGCAACGCCAACCTCGTAATCTGC
GTGACCTGGAAATGATCTGCAAAGAGGAATGGACCAACATCCCGCCGAAAATGTGCGCGAACCTGGTGAT
CAACTACAAAAAACGCCTGACCAGCGTGTTAGCCAACAAGGGCTTTAGCACCAAGTATTGATGAGCGGCC
GCTCGAGCATGCATCTAGAGGGCCCTATTCTATAGTGTCACCTAAATGCTAGAGCTCGCTGATCAGCCTC
GACTGTGCCTTCTAGTTGCCAGCCATCTGTTGTTTGCCCCTCCCCCGTGCCTTCCTTGACCCTGGAAGGT
GCCACTCCCACTGTCCTTTCCTAATAAAATGAGGAAATTGCATCGCATTGTCTGAGTAGGTGTCATTCTA
TTCTGGGGGGTGGGGTGGGGCAGGACAGCAAGGGGGAGGATTGGGAAGACAATAGCAGGCATGCTGGGGA
TGCGGTGGGCTCTATGGCTTCTGAGGCGGAAAGAACCAGCTGGGGCTCTAGGGGGTATCCCC
[124 nt withheld, positions 2093-2216]
C
[91 nt withheld, positions 2218-2308]
A
[49 nt withheld, positions 2310-2358]
CCTTTGACGTTGGAGTCCACGTTCTTT
[37 nt withheld, positions 2386-2422]
ACCCTATCTCGGTCTATTCTTTTGATTTATAAGGGATTTTGCCGATTTCGGCCTATTGGTTAAAAAATGA
GCTGATTTAACAAAAATTTAACGCGAATTAATTCTGTGGAATGTGTGTCAGTTAGGGTGTGGAAAGTCCC
CAGGCTCCCCAGCAGGCAGAAGTATGCAAAGCATGCATCTCAATTAGTCAGCAACCAGGTGTGGAAAGTC
CCCAGGCTCCCCAGCAGGCAGAAGTATGCAAAGCATGCATCTCAATTAGTCAGCAACCATAGTCCCGCCC
CTAACTCCGCCCATCCCGCCCCTAACTCCGCCCAGTTCCGCCCATTCTCCGCCCCATGGCTGACTAATTT
TTTTTATTTATGCAGAGGCCGAGGCCGCCTCTGCCTCTGAGCTATTCCAGAAGTAGTGAGGAGGCTTTTT
TGGAGGCCTAGGCTTTTGCAAAAAGCTCCCCGAAATGACCGACCAAGCGACGCCCAACCTGCCATCACGA
GATTTCGATTCCACCGCCGCCTTCTATGAAAGGTTGGGCTTCGGAATCGTTTTCCGGGACGCCGGCTGGA
TGATCCTCCAGCGCGGGGATCTCATGCTGGAGTTCTTCGCCCACCCCAACTTGTTTATTGCAGCTTATAA
TGGTTACAAATAAAGCAATAGCATCACAAATTTCACAAATAAAGCATTTTTTTCACTGCATTCTAGTTGT
GGTTTGTCCAAACTCATCAATGTATCTTATCATGTCTGTATACCGTCGACCTCTAGCTAGAGCTTGGCGT
AATCATGGTCATAGCTGTTTCCTGTGTGAAATTGTTATCCGCTCACAATTCCACACAACATACGAGCCGG
AAGCATAAAGTGTAAAGCCTGGGGTGCCTAATGAGTGAGCTAACTCACATTAATTGCGTTGCGCTCACTG
CCCGCTTTCCAGTCGGGAAACCTGTCGTGCCAGCTGCATTAATGAATCGGCCAACGCGCGGGGAGAGGCG
GTTTGCGTATTGGGCGCTCTTCCGCTTCCTCGCTCACTGACTCGCTGCGCTCGGTCGTTCGGCTGCGGCG
AGCGGTATCAGCTCACTCAAAGGCGGTAATACGGTTATCCACAGAATCAGGGGATAACGCAGGAAAGAAC
ATGTGAGCAAAAGGCCAGCAAAAGGCCAGGAACCGTAAAAAGGCCGCGTTGCTGGCGTTTTTCCATAGGC
TCCGCCCCCCTGACGAGCATCACAAAAATCGACGCTCAAGTCAGAGGTGGCGAAACCCGACAGGACTATA
AAGATACCAGGCGTTTCCCCCTGGAAGCTCCCTCGTGCGCTCTCCTGTTCCGACCCTGCCGCTTACCGGA
TACCTGTCCGCCTTTCTCCCTTCGGGAAGCGTGGCGCTTTCTCATAGCTCACGCTGTAGGTATCTCAGTT
CGGTGTAGGTCGTTCGCTCCAAGCTGGGCTGTGTGCACGAACCCCCCGTTCAGCCCGACCGCTGCGCCTT
ATCCGGTAACTATCGTCTTGAGTCCAACCCGGTAAGACACGACTTATCGCCACTGGCAGCAGCCACTGGT
AACAGGATTAGCAGAGCGAGGTATGTAGGCGGTGCTACAGAGTTCTTGAAGTGGTGGCCTAACTACGGCT
ACACTAGAAGAACAGTATTTGGTATCTGCGCTCTGCTGAAGCCAGTTACCTTCGGAAAAAGAGTTGGTAG
CTCTTGATCCGGCAAACAAACCACCGCTGGTAGCGGTGGTTTTTTTGTTTGCAAGCAGCAGATTACGCGC
AGAAAAAAAGGATCTCAAGAAGATCCTTTGATCTTTTCTACGGGGTCTGACGCTCAGTGGAACGAAAACT
CACGTTAAGGGATTTTGGTCATGAGATTATCAAAAAGGATCTTCACCTAGATCCTTTTAAATTAAAAATG
AAGTTTTAAATCAATCTAAAGTATATATGAGTAAACTTGGTCTGACAGTTACCAATGCTTAATCAGTGAG
GCACCTATCTCAGCGATCTGTCTATTTCGTTCATCCATAGTTGCCTGACTCCCCGTCGTGTAGATAACTA
CGATACGGGAGGGCTTACCATCTGGCCCCAGTGCTGCAATGATACCGCGAGACCCACGCTCACCGGCTCC
AGATTTATCAGCAATAAACCAGCCAGCCGGAAGGGCCGAGCGCAGAAGTGGTCCTGCAACTTTATCCGCC
TCCATCCAGTCTATTAATTGTTGCCGGGAAGCTAGAGTAAGTAGTTCGCCAGTTAATAGTTTGCGCAACG
TTGTTGCCATTGCTACAGGCATCGTGGTGTCACGCTCGTCGTTTGGTATGGCTTCATTCAGCTCCGGTTC
CCAACGATCAAGGCGAGTTACATGATCCCCCATGTTGTGCAAAAAAGCGGTTAGCTCCTTCGGTCCTCCG
ATCGTTGTCAGAAGTAAGTTGGCCGCAGTGTTATCACTCATGGTTATGGCAGCACTGCATAATTCTCTTA
CTGTCATGCCATCCGTAAGATGCTTTTCTGTGACTGGTGAGTACTCAACCAAGTCATTCTGAGAATAGTG
TATGCGGCGACCGAGTTGCTCTTGCCCGGCGTCAATACGGGATAATACCGCGCCACATAGCAGAACTTTA
AAAGTGCTCATCATTGGAAAACGTTCTTCGGGGCGAAAACTCTCAAGGATCTTACCGCTGTTGAGATCCA
GTTCGATGTAACCCACTCGTGCACCCAACTGATCTTCAGCATCTTTTACTTTCACCAGCGTTTCTGGGTG
AGCAAAAACAGGAAGGCAAAATGCCGCAAAAAAGGGAATAAGGGCGACACGGAAATGTTGAATACTCATA
CTCTTCCTTTTTCAATATTATTGAAGCATTTATCAGGGTTATTGTCTCATGAGCGGATACATATTTGAAT
GTATTTAGAAAAATAAACAAATAGGGGTTCCGCGCACATTTCCCCGAAAAGTGCCACCTGACGTCGACGG
ATCGGGAGATCTCCCGATCCCCTATGGTGCACTCTCAGTACAATCTGCTCTGATGCCGCATAGTTAAGCC
AGTATCTGCTCCCTGCTTGTGTGTTGGAGGTCGCTGAGTAGTGCGCGAGCAAAATTTAAGCTACAACAAG
GCAAGGCTTGACCGACAATTGCATGAAGAATCTGCTTAGGGTTAGGCGTTTTGCGCTGCTTCGCGATGTA
CGGGCCAGATATACGCGTT
Features (pLannotate 1.2.2; 19 found; start..end, strand, type, name):
      1..380     +  enhancer       CMV enhancer: human cytomegalovirus immediate early enhancer
    381..584     +  promoter       CMV promoter: human cytomegalovirus (CMV) immediate early promoter
    580..613     +  LTR            5' LTR (truncated) (fragment): truncated 5' long terminal repeat (LTR) from HIV-1
    629..647     +  promoter       T7 promoter: promoter for bacteriophage T7 RNA polymerase
   1779..1797    -  promoter       SP6 promoter: promoter for bacteriophage SP6 RNA polymerase
   1823..2047    +  polyA_signal   bGH poly(A) signal: bovine growth hormone polyadenylation signal
   2051..2072    +  promoter       SV40 promoter (fragment): SV40 enhancer and early promoter
   2093..2521    +  rep_origin     f1 ori (sequence partly withheld): f1 bacteriophage origin of replication; arrow indicates direction of (+) strand synthesis
   2535..2864    +  promoter       SV40 promoter: SV40 enhancer and early promoter
   2877..3035    +  CDS            ble (fragment): BLE_KLEPN - Experimental evidence at protein level: Swiss-Prot protein existence level 1. Binding protein with a strong affinity to the bleomycin family of antibiotics. Binds to CL990; an antimitotic-antibiotic compound. From Klebsiella pneumoniae.
   3030..3151    +  polyA_signal   SV40 poly(A) signal: SV40 polyadenylation signal
   3224..3240    -  protein_bind   lac operator: The lac repressor binds to the lac operator to inhibit transcription in E. coli. This inhibition can be relieved by adding lactose or isopropyl-β-D-thiogalactopyranoside (IPTG). lac repressor encoded by lacI
   3248..3278    -  promoter       lac promoter: promoter for the E. coli lac operon
   3293..3314    -  protein_bind   CAP binding site: CAP binding activates transcription in the presence of cAMP. E. coli catabolite activator protein
   3327..3419    -  CDS            lacI (fragment): lac repressor; lacI; The lac repressor binds to the lac operator to inhibit transcription in E. coli. This inhibition can be relieved by adding lactose or isopropyl-β-D-thiogalactopyranoside (IPTG).
   3602..4190    -  rep_origin     ori: high-copy-number ColE1/pMB1/pBR322/pUC origin of replication
   4361..5221    -  CDS            AmpR: β-lactamase; bla; confers resistance to ampicillin, carbenicillin, and related antibiotics
   5222..5326    -  promoter       AmpR promoter: bla
   5385..5437    -  misc_feature   bom (fragment): basis of mobility region from pBR322
