[The description below was written by a language model from this plasmid's Addgene catalogue record and pLannotate feature annotations shown in this document.]
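Description:
pCMV-Tc1-3_Xt is a 5,591-nt mammalian expression plasmid built on a pCMV backbone to produce the Tc1-3_Xt transposase in cultured mammalian cells. It is propagated in E. coli as a high-copy plasmid through a ColE1/pUC-type origin and selected with ampicillin via the β-lactamase gene and its native promoter. An f1 origin is also present, along with backbone remnants such as a lac promoter/operator region, a lacI fragment and a partial bom site, none of which has an evident role in the construct's intended use.

The expression cassette begins with the human cytomegalovirus immediate-early enhancer and promoter, followed by a T7 promoter, and ends with an antisense SP6 promoter and the bovine growth hormone polyadenylation signal. The automated annotation leaves the roughly 1.1 kb between the T7 and SP6 sites unlabelled; this is where the transposase coding sequence, recorded as synthetic, would be expected to sit, although the feature table does not identify it directly and the cloning sites are listed as unknown. The flanking phage promoters could in principle support in vitro transcription or serve as sequencing primer sites. Downstream, an SV40 early promoter and SV40 poly(A) signal flank only a short fragment of a bleomycin-resistance (ble) gene, so a functional mammalian selection marker does not appear to be present. A very short hit annotated as a truncated HIV-1 LTR overlaps the end of the CMV promoter and is probably an annotation artefact rather than a functional viral element.

The plasmid serves as the transposase "helper" source, and the associated publication surveyed many DNA transposons for activity in human cells as potential genome engineering tools. Such a plasmid would typically be paired with a separate donor carrying the cognate transposon ends, which is not part of this record.
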