Addgene plasmid #217126: pCMV-Tc1-3_Xt
Purpose: Mammalian expression vector for expression of Tc1-3_Xt transposase (CMV promoter)
Depositing lab: Haoyi Wang. Depositing organization: Institute of Zoology, Chinese Academy of Sciences. Publication: Heterologous survey of 130 DNA transposons in human cells highlights their functional divergence and expands the genome engineering toolbox. Zhang T, Tan S, Tang N, Li Y, Zhang C, Sun J, Guo Y, Gao H, Cai Y, Sun W, Wang C, Fu L, Ma H, Wu Y, Hu X, Zhang X, Gee P, Yan W, Zhao Y, Chen Q, Guo B, Wang H, Zhang YE. Cell. 2024 Jul 11;187(14):3741-3760.e30. doi: 10.1016/j.cell.2024.05.007. Epub 2024 Jun 5. PubMed 38843831.
Backbone
  Vector backbone: pCMV
  Vector type: Mammalian Expression
Growth in bacteria
  Bacterial resistance: Ampicillin, 100 μg/mL
  Growth temperature: 37°C
  Growth strain: DH5alpha
  Copy number: High Copy
Gene/Insert
  Gene/Insert name: Tc1-3_Xt transposase
  Species: Synthetic
  Cloning method: Restriction Enzyme; 5′ cloning site Unknown (unknown if destroyed); 3′ cloning site Unknown (unknown if destroyed)
Terms and licenses: Academic/Nonprofit Terms; Industry Terms: Not Available to Industry
How to cite: pCMV-Tc1-3_Xt was a gift from Haoyi Wang (Addgene plasmid # 217126 ; http://n2t.net/addgene:217126 ; RRID:Addgene_217126)
